>Addgene plasmid #148740 | pnYC-NpM-DmNot1_1468-1719_AF | depositor full sequence | sequence record 291188 | Full Sequence
GGTATGGCAATGAAAGACGGTGAGCTGGTGATATGGGATAGTGTTCACCCTTGTTACACCGTTTTCCATG
AGCAAACTGAAACGTTTTCATCGCTCTGGAGTGAATACCACGACGATTTCCGGCAGTTTCTACACATATA
TTCGCAAGATGTGGCGTGTTACGGTGAAAACCTGGCCTATTTCCCTAAAGGGTTTATTGAGAATATGTTT
TTCGTCTCAGCCAATCCCTGGGTGAGTTTCACCAGTTTTGATTTAAACGTGGCCAATATGGACAACTTCT
TCGCCCCCGTTTTCACCATGGGCAAATATTATACGCAAGGCGACAAGGTGCTGATGCCGCTGGCGATTCA
GGTTCATCATGCCGTCTGTGATGGCTTCCATGTCGGCAGAATGCTTAATGAATTACAACAGTACTGCGAT
GAGTGGCAGGGCGGGGCGTAATTTTTTTAAGGCAGTTATTGGTGCCCTTAAACGCCTGGTGCTACGCCTG
AATAAGTGATAATAAGCGGATGAATGGCAGAAATTCGAAAGCAAATTCGACCCGGTCGTCGGTTCAGGGC
AGGGTCGTTAAATAGCCGCTTATGTCTATTGCTGGTTTACCGGTTTATTGACTACCGGAAGCAGTGTGAC
CGTGTGCTTCTCAAATGCCTGAGGCCAGTTTGCTCAGGCTCTCCCCGTGGAGGTAATAATTGACGATATG
ATCATTTATTCTGCCTCCCAGAGCCTGATAAAAACGGTTAGCGCTTCGTTAATACAGATGTAGGTGTTCC
ACAGGGTAGCCAGCAGCATCCTGCGATGCAGATCCGGAACATAATGGTGCAGGGCGCTTGTTTCGGCGTG
GGTATGGTGGCAGGCCCCGTGGCCGGGGGACTGTTGGGCGCTGCCGGCACCTGTCCTACGAGTTGCATGA
TAAAGAAGACAGTCATAAGTGCGGCGACGATAGTCATGCCCCGCGCCCACCGGAAGGAGCTACCGGACAG
CGGTGCGGACTGTTGTAACTCAGAATAAGAAATGAGGCCGCTCATGGCGTTGACTCTCAGTCATAGTATC
GTGGTATCACCGGTTGGTTCCACTCTCTGTTGCGGGCAACTTCAGCAGCACGTAGGGGACTTCCGCGTTT
CCAGACTTTACGAAACACGGAAACCGAAGACCATTCATGTTGTTGCTCAGGTCGCAGACGTTTTGCAGCA
GCAGTCGCTTCACGTTCGCTCGCGTATCGGTGATTCATTCTGCTAACCAGTAAGGCAACCCCGCCAGCCT
AGCCGGGTCCTCAACGACAGGAGCACGATCATGCGCACCCGTGGCCAGGACCCAACGCTGCCCGAGATGC
GCCGCGTGCGGCTGCTGGAGATGGCGGACGCGATGGATATGTTCTGCCAAGGGTTGGTTTGCGCATTCAC
AGTTCTCCGCAAGAATTGATTGGCTCCAATTCTTGGAGTGGTGAATCCGTTAGCGAGGTGCCGCCGGCTT
CCATTCAGGTCGAGGTGGCCCGGCTCCATGCACCGCGACGCAACGCGGGGAGGCAGACAAGGTATAGGGC
GGCGCCTACAATCCATGCCAACCCGTTCCATGTGCTCGCCGAGGCGGCATAAATCGCCGTGACGATCAGC
GGTCCAGTGATCGAAGTTAGGCTGGTAAGAGCCGCGAGCGATCCTTGAAGCTGTCCCTGATGGTCGTCAT
CTACCTGCCTGGACAGCATGGCCTGCAACGCGGGCATCCCGATGCCGCCGGAAGCGAGAAGAATCATAAT
GGGGAAGGCCATCCAGCCTCGCGTCGCGAACGCCAGCAAGACGTAGCCCAGCGCGTCGGCCGCCATGCCG
GCGATAATGGCCTGCTTCTCGCCGAAACGTTTGGTGGCGGGACCAGTGACGAAGGCTTGAGCGAGGGCGT
GCAAGATTCCGAATACCGCAAGCGACAGGCCGATCATCGTCGCGCTCCAGCGAAAGCGGTCCTCGCCGAA
AATGACCCAGAGCGCTGCCGGCACCTGTCCTACGAGTTGCATGATAAAGAAGACAGTCATAAGTGCGGCG
ACGATAGTCATGCCCCGCGCCCACCGGAAGGAGCTGACTGGGTTGAAGGCTCTCAAGGGCATCGGTCGAC
GCTCTCCCTTATGCGACTCCTGCATTAGGAAGCAGCCCAGTAGTAGGTTGAGGCCGTTGAGCACCGCCGC
CGCAAGGAATGGTGCATGCAAGGAGATGGCGCCCAACAGTCCCCCGGCCACGGGGCCTGCCACCATACCC
ACGCCGAAACAAGCGCTCATGAGCCCGAAGTGGCGAGCCCGATCTTCCCCATCGGTGATGTCGGCGATAT
AGGCGCCAGCAACCGCACCTGTGGCGCCGGTGATGCCGGCCACGATGCGTCCGGCGTAGAGGATCAGACT
AAGATCTCGATCCCGCGAAATTAATACGACTCACTATAGGGGAATTGTGAGCGGATAACAATTCCCCACT
AGTAATAATTTTGTTTAACTTTAAGAAGGAGATATACCATGGAAACTGAAGAAGGTAAACTGGTAATCTG
GATTAACGGCGATAAAGGCTATAACGGTCTCGCTGAAGTCGGTAAGAAATTCGAGAAAGATACCGGAATT
AAAGTCACCGTTGAGCATCCGGATAAACTGGAAGAGAAATTCCCACAGGTTGCGGCAACTGGCGATGGCC
CTGACATTATCTTCTGGGCACACGACCGCTTTGGTGGCTACGCTCAATCTGGCCTGTTGGCTGAAATCAC
CCCGGACAAAGCGTTCCAGGACAAGCTGTATCCGTTTACCTGGGATGCCGTACGTTACAACGGCAAGCTG
ATTGCTTACCCGATCGCTGTTGAAGCGTTATCGCTGATTTATAACAAAGACCTGCTGCCGAACCCGCCAA
AAACCTGGGAAGAGATCCCGGCGCTGGATAAAGAACTGAAAGCGAAAGGTAAGAGCGCCCTGATGTTCAA
CCTGCAAGAACCGTACTTCACCTGGCCGCTGATTGCTGCTGACGGGGGTTATGCGTTCAAGTATGAAAAC
GGCAAGTACGACATTAAAGACGTGGGCGTGGATAACGCTGGCGCGAAAGCGGGTCTGACCTTCCTGGTTG
ACCTGATTAAAAACAAACACATGAATGCAGACACCGATTACTCCATCGCAGAAGCTGCCTTTAATAAAGG
CGAAACAGCGATGACCATCAACGGCCCGTGGGCATGGTCCAACATCGACACCAGCAAAGTGAATTATGGT
GTAACGGTACTGCCGACCTTCAAGGGTCAACCATCCAAACCGTTCGTTGGCGTGCTGAGCGCAGGTATTA
ACGCCGCCAGTCCGAACAAAGAGCTGGCAAAAGAGTTCCTCGAAAACTATCTGCTGACTGATGAAGGTCT
GGAAGCGGTTAATAAAGACAAACCGCTGGGTGCCGTAGCGCTGAAGTCTTACGAGGAAGAGTTGGCGAAA
GATCCACGTATTGCCGCCACGATGGAAAACGCCCAGAAAGGTGAAATCATGCCGAACATCCCGCAGATGT
CCGCTTTCTGGTATGCCGTGCGTACTGCGGTGATCAACGCCGCCAGCGGTCGTCAGACTGTCGATGAAGC
CCTTAAAGACGCGCAGACTGGTACCGGCAGCGGCCTGGAAGTTCTGTTCCAGGGGCCCCATATGCTCGAG
TATTCATACGTGGACGTAAACGTGAGCAACTTCCAGCTTATTGGTCAGCAGTTGGTACTGCCACCCAATA
CTCCGTTCCTGCACGCCAATCCCGGAATCAAACACATGGTCGTCAACGCCGTGGAGCGCACGATAACCGA
CTGGTTGCAGCCTATTGTGGACCGAAGCATCCGCATTGCCTGTGCCACCACCGAGCAGATCATCCGCAAG
GACTTCGCCCTGGATGCTGACGAGAACCGAATGCGCACTGCCGCTCATCAGATGGTACGAAACCTTGCCG
CCGGCATGGCCATGATTACCGGTAAGGATGAGATAGCGCGTGCTATTAGCCAGAATCTGCACAAGGCCTT
GCTGTCGGGTCTAAATGGGATGCCCAGCATGGCTGAGATCCAAGCTGCTGCTATGCAGTTAGCCAGCGAA
AATGTTGAGCTAGTTTGCGCTTTCATTCAGAAAACATCTGCTGAAAAGGCAGCCGCAGAGATCGATAGGC
GTCTAAGCACCGATTTCGAGACCAGAAAAATTGCTCGTGAAGAGGGCAACCGCTTTGTGGACGCCCAGAT
CCTCACCTATCAACAGGAGCGTCTTCCAGAAGCAGTGCGCATCAAGGTGGGCGCGGCTCCAGCTACACTT
TATGCTGTGTACTCGGAGTTCGCTAGAAGCATACCTGGCTTCCAGCAGATGAGCGATCGCGATATTGCCC
TGTTTGTGCCCAAGCCGACGGATTTGTCTCAGCCAAATGTGTTTGCTAATGATGATTAAGGATCCTAATA
GTCTAGAGCTAGCCCTAGGAGATCCGGCTGCTAACAAAGCCCGAAAGGAAGCTGAGTTGGCTGCTGCCAC
CGCTGAGCAATAACTAGCATAACCCCTTGGGGCCTCTAAACGGGTCTTGAGGGGTTTTTTGCTGAAAGGA
GGAACTATATCCGGATATCCCGCAAGAGGCCCGGCAGTACCGGCATAACCAAGCCTATGCCTACAGCATC
CAGGGTGACGGTGCCGAGGATGACGATGAGCGCATTGTTAGATTTCATACACGGTGCCTGACTGCGTTAG
CAATTTAACTGTGATAAACTACCGCATTAAAGCTTATCGATGATAAGCTGTCAAACATGAGAATTACAAC
TTATATCGTATGGGGCTGACTTCAGGTGCTACATTTGAAGAGATAAATTGCACTGAAATCAAGAAATATT
TTATCTGATTAATAAGATGATCTTCTTGAGATCGTTTTGGTCTGCGCGTAATCTCTTGCTCTGAAAACGA
AAAAACCGCCTTGCAGGGCGGTTTTTCGAAGGTTCTCTGAGCTACCAACTCTTTGAACCGAGGTAACTGG
CTTGGAGGAGCGCAGTCACCAAAACTTGTCCTTTCAGTTTAGCCTTAACCGGCGCATGACTTCAAGACTA
ACTCCTCTAAATCAATTACCAGTGGCTGCTGCCAGTGGTGCTTTTGCATGTCTTTCCGGGTTGGACTCAA
GACGATAGTTACCGGATAAGGCGCAGCGGTCGGACTGAACGGGGGGTTCGTGCATACAGTCCAGCTTGGA
GCGAACTGCCTACCCGGAACTGAGTGTCAGGCGTGGAATGAGACAAACGCGGCCATAACAGCGGAATGAC
ACCGGTAAACCGAAAGGCAGGAACAGGAGAGCGCACGAGGGAGCCGCCAGGGGGAAACGCCTGGTATCTT
TATAGTCCTGTCGGGTTTCGCCACCACTGATTTGAGCGTCAGATTTCGTGATGCTTGTCAGGGGGGCGGA
GCCTATGGAAAAACGGCTTTGCCGCGGCCCTCTCACTTCCCTGTTAAGTATCTTCCTGGCATCTTCCAGG
AAATCTCCGCCCCGTTCGTAAGCCATTTCCGCTCGCCGCAGTCGAACGACCGAGCGTAGCGAGTCAGTGA
GCGAGGAAGCGGAATATATCCTGTATCACATATTCTGCTGACGCACCGGTGCAGCCTTTTTTCTCCTGCC
ACATGAAGCACTTCACTGACACCCTCATCAGTGCCAACATAGTAAGCCAGTATACACTCCCCTAGCGCTG
ATGTCCGGCGGTGCTTTTGCCGTTACGCACCACCCCGTCAGTAGCTGAACAGGAGGGACAGCTGATAGAA
ACAGAAGCCACTGGAGCACCTCAAAAACACCATCATACACTAAATCAGTAAGTTGGCAGCATCACCCGAC
GCACTTTGCGCCGAATAAATACCTGTGACGGAAGATCACTTCGCAGAATAAATAAATCCTGGTGTCCCTG
TTGATACCGGGAAGCCCTGGGCCAACTTTTGGCGAAAATGAGACGTTGATCGGCACGTAAGAGGTTCCAA
CTTTCACCATAATGAAATAAGATCACTACCGGGCGTATTTTTTGAGTTATCGAGATTTTCAGGAGCTAAG
GAAGCTAAAATGGAGAAAAAAATCACTGGATATACCACCGTTGATATATCCCAATGGCATCGTAAAGAAC
ATTTTGAGGCATTTCAGTCAGTTGCTCAATGTACCTATAACCAGACCGTTCAGCTGGATATTACGGCCTT
TTTAAAGACCGTAAAGAAAAATAAGCACAAGTTTTATCCGGCCTTTATTCACATTCTTGCCCGCCTGATG
AATGCTCATCCGGAATTC
Features (pLannotate 1.2.2; 17 found; start..end, strand, type, name):
    739..834     -  CDS            resD (fragment): REDF_ECOLI - Also known as D. Protein inferred from homology: Swiss-Prot protein existence level 3. Acts as a repressor of transcription and as a site-specific resolvase that cleaves at the RfsF site. From Escherichia coli (strain K12).
    824..881     +  CDS            TcR (fragment): tetracycline efflux protein; tet; confers resistance to tetracycline
    878..971     -  CDS            TcR (fragment): tetracycline efflux protein; tet; confers resistance to tetracycline
   1475..2375    -  CDS            TcR (fragment): tetracycline efflux protein; tet; confers resistance to tetracycline
   2402..2420    +  promoter       T7 promoter: promoter for bacteriophage T7 RNA polymerase
   2421..2445    +  protein_bind   lac operator: The lac repressor binds to the lac operator to inhibit transcription in E. coli. This inhibition can be relieved by adding lactose or isopropyl-β-D-thiogalactopyranoside (IPTG). lac repressor encoded by lacI
   2460..2482    +  RBS            RBS: efficient ribosome binding site from bacteriophage T7 gene 10 (Olins and Rangwala, 1989)
   2493..3589    +  CDS            MBP (fragment): maltose binding protein from E. coli; malE (mutated); This version of the gene does not encode a signal sequence, so MBP will remain in the cytosol.
   4437..4486    +  CDS            SET1 (fragment): solubility-enhancement tag derived from T7 phage gene 10B
   4494..4541    +  terminator     T7 terminator: transcription terminator for bacteriophage T7 RNA polymerase
   4564..4668    -  CDS            TcR (fragment): tetracycline efflux protein; tet; confers resistance to tetracycline
   4716..4744    -  promoter       tet promoter: E. coli promoter for tetracycline efflux protein gene
   4856..5401    +  rep_origin     p15A ori: Plasmids containing the medium-copy-number p15A origin of replication can be propagated in E. coli cells that contain a second plasmid with the ColE1 origin.
   5489..5544    +  rep_origin     RSF ori (fragment): Plasmids containing the RSF 1030 origin of replication can be propagated in E. coli cells that contain additional plasmids with compatible origins.
   5663..5806    -  mobile_element IS1 (fragment): prokaryotic transposable element IS1
   5927..6029    +  promoter       cat promoter: promoter of the E. coli cat gene encoding chloramphenicol acetyltransferase
   6030..441     +  CDS            CmR (across the origin): chloramphenicol acetyltransferase; cat; confers resistance to chloramphenicol
