[The description below was written by a language model from this plasmid's Addgene catalogue record and pLannotate feature annotations shown in this document.]
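Description:
pnYC-NpM-DmNot1_1468-1719_AF is a bacterial expression plasmid of about 6.2 kb for producing a fragment of the Drosophila melanogaster CCR4-NOT scaffold protein Not1 (residues 1468–1719) in E. coli. The catalogue lists the backbone as unknown, but the feature table points to a pACYC-type vector. It carries a p15A origin of replication, a chloramphenicol acetyltransferase gene with its own cat promoter as the selectable marker, and several fragments of a tetracycline resistance gene that appears to have been disrupted by insertion of the expression cassette. The p15A origin gives a low to medium copy number and is compatible with ColE1-type plasmids, so the construct can be maintained alongside a second expression vector for co-expression of binding partners.

The expression cassette consists of a T7 promoter with an adjacent lac operator, the phage T7 gene 10 ribosome binding site, and a cytosolic maltose-binding protein (MBP) coding sequence lacking its signal peptide, closed by a T7 terminator. An unannotated stretch of roughly 850 nt lies between MBP and the terminator region. Its position and length fit the Not1 fragment, which would therefore be made as an N-terminal MBP fusion, as the "NpM" in the name may indicate. Any linker or protease cleavage site is not annotated. Transcription needs a host supplying T7 RNA polymerase and is IPTG-inducible.

The record is inconsistent on species. It lists human and the depositor comment cites a human reference transcript, whereas the name and linked gene entry indicate Drosophila Not1. The associated publication concerns the interaction of Bag-of-marbles with the CAF40 subunit of CCR4-NOT, so recombinant protein for complex reconstitution and binding or structural studies is the likely use.
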