Addgene plasmid #148740: pnYC-NpM-DmNot1_1468-1719_AF
Purpose: Bacterial Expression of DmNot1_1468-1719
Depositing lab: Elisa Izaurralde. Depositing organization: Max Planck Institute for Developmental Biology. Publication: Drosophila Bag-of-marbles directly interacts with the CAF40 subunit of the CCR4-NOT complex to elicit repression of mRNA targets. Sgromo A, Raisch T, Backhaus C, Keskeny C, Alva V, Weichenrieder O, Izaurralde E. RNA. 2018 Mar;24(3):381-395. doi: 10.1261/rna.064584.117. Epub 2017 Dec 18. PubMed 29255063.
Backbone
  Vector backbone: Unknown
  Vector type: Bacterial Expression
Growth in bacteria
  Bacterial resistance: Chloramphenicol, 25 μg/mL
  Growth temperature: 37°C
  Growth strain: DH5alpha
  Copy number: Low Copy
Gene/Insert
  Gene/Insert name: DmNot1_1468-1719
  Species: H. sapiens (human)
  Entrez Gene: Not1 (a.k.a. Dmel_CG34407, CG1874, CG1884, CG34407, Dmel\CG34407, Dmel_CG1874, Dmel_CG1884, NOT, NOT1, anon-EST:Liang-1.29, anon-WO0118547.221, clone 1.29, not1)
  Cloning method: Unknown
Terms and licenses: Academic/Nonprofit Terms; Industry Terms: Not Available to Industry
Depositor comments: sequence of isoform 1 given by NCBI: NM_016284.4. Plasmids from this collection were made available to the research community and donated after the lab closed. Please note that the sequence provided by the depositing laboratory may be theoretical/predicted or based on Sanger sequencing results. There may be discrepancies between sequencing results obtained by Addgene and the depositor sequence. If an Addgene verified sequence is not available, please contact before placing your order to request that our lab fully sequence the plasmid.
How to cite: pnYC-NpM-DmNot1_1468-1719_AF was a gift from Elisa Izaurralde (Addgene plasmid # 148740 ; http://n2t.net/addgene:148740 ; RRID:Addgene_148740)
